Addgene plasmid #48385: pFUSB4_ACAC
Depositing lab: Stephen Ekker. Depositing organization: Mayo Foundation for Medical Education and Research. Publication: High Efficiency In Vivo Genome Engineering with a Simplified 15-RVD GoldyTALEN Design. Ma AC, Lee HB, Clark KJ, Ekker SC. PLoS One. 2013 May 29;8(5):e65259. doi: 10.1371/journal.pone.0065259. Print 2013. PubMed 23734242.
Backbone
  Vector backbone: pFUS_B4
  Vector type: Mammalian Expression, TALEN
Growth in bacteria
  Bacterial resistance: Spectinomycin, 50 μg/mL
  Growth temperature: 37°C
  Growth strain: Top10
  Copy number: Unknown
Gene/Insert
  Gene/Insert name: RVD sequence: NI HD NI HD
  Species: Synthetic
  Cloning method: Unknown
  Sequencing primers: 5′ ttgatgcctggcagttccct; 3′ cgaaccgaacaggcttatgt
Terms and licenses: Academic/Nonprofit Terms; Industry Terms: Not Available to Industry
Depositor comments: Plasmid was created using Golden Gate cloning.
How to cite: pFUSB4_ACAC was a gift from Stephen Ekker (Addgene plasmid # 48385 ; http://n2t.net/addgene:48385 ; RRID:Addgene_48385)
