[The description below was written by a language model from this plasmid's Addgene catalogue record and pLannotate feature annotations shown in this document.]
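Description:
pFUSB4_ACAC is a small (about 2.9 kb) bacterial intermediate plasmid for Golden Gate assembly of TAL effector nucleases, built on the pFUS_B4 array vector. It carries a pre-assembled synthetic block of four TALE repeats with the repeat-variable diresidues NI HD NI HD. Under the standard TALE code, this block recognises the DNA bases A-C-A-C, as the plasmid name indicates. The depositor notes that it was made by Golden Gate cloning. The associated work describes a simplified 15-RVD GoldyTALEN design for in vivo genome engineering, which suggests that such pre-built four-repeat modules are library parts that shorten TALEN construction. In that use, they would be combined with other repeat arrays and a final repeat in a second Golden Gate step into a TALEN expression backbone.

The catalogue lists the vector type as mammalian expression/TALEN, but the annotated features show only bacterial maintenance elements. No eukaryotic promoter, nuclease domain or polyadenylation signal was detected, so the plasmid appears to serve as a cloning intermediate rather than an expression vector in its own right. Propagation relies on a high-copy ColE1/pUC-type origin. Selection uses the aadA aminoglycoside adenylyltransferase gene, which confers spectinomycin/streptomycin resistance and lies downstream of a fragment of a class 1 integron Pc promoter and a remnant of a gentamicin resistance gene. Short lacZα and lacI fragments remain, probably left over from a blue/white screening cassette that the repeat array replaced, though the record does not say so. The rrnB T1 and T2 terminators are also present. The automated annotation did not label the TALE repeat array itself, so its exact position within the sequence is not given in the feature table.
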