Features (pLannotate 1.2.2; 8 found; start..end, strand, type, name):
      3..39      -  CDS            lacZα (fragment): LacZα fragment of β-galactosidase; lacZ fragment
    596..619     +  promoter       Pc promoter (fragment): intI1 (promoter lies within the coding sequence); class 1 integron promoter
    795..851     +  CDS            GmR (fragment): gentamycin acetyltransferase; aacC1; confers resistance to gentamycin
    858..1649    +  CDS            SmR: aminoglycoside adenylyltransferase (Murphy, 1985); aadA; confers resistance to spectinomycin and streptomycin
   1742..2330    +  rep_origin     ori: high-copy-number ColE1/pMB1/pBR322/pUC origin of replication
   2513..2605    +  CDS            lacI (fragment): lac repressor; lacI; The lac repressor binds to the lac operator to inhibit transcription in E. coli. This inhibition can be relieved by adding lactose or isopropyl-β-D-thiogalactopyranoside (IPTG).
   2660..2687    -  terminator     rrnB T2 terminator: transcription terminator T2 from the E. coli rrnB gene
   2819..2862    +  terminator     rrnB T1 terminator: Escherichia coli rrnB; transcription terminator T1 from the E. coli rrnB gene
>Addgene plasmid #48385 | pFUSB4_ACAC | depositor full sequence | sequence record 70085 | Full Sequence
ATGTTTTCCCAGTCACGACGTTGTAAAACGACGGCCAGTCTTAAGCGTCTCATGGCCTGACCCCGGACCA
AGTGGTGGCCTATCGCCAGCAACATTGGCGGCAAGCAAGCGCTCGAAACGGTGCAGCGGCTGTTGCCGGT
GCTGTGCCAGGACCATGGCCTGACTCCGGACCAAGTGGTGGCTATCGCCAGCCACGATGGCGGCAAGCAA
GCGCTCGAAACGGTGCAGCGGCTGTTGCCGGTGCTGTGCCAGGACCATGGCCTGACCCCGGACCAAGTGG
TGGCTATCGCCAGCAACATTGGCGGCAAGCAAGCGCTCGAAACGGTGCAGCGGCTGTTGCCGGTGCTGTG
CCAGGACCATGGCCTGACTCCGGACCAAGTGGTGGCTATCGCCAGCCACGATGGCGGCAAGCAAGCGCTC
GAAACGGTGCAGCGGCTGTTGCCGGTGCTGTGCCAGGACCATGGCCTGACCCCGGACCAAGTGGTGGCTA
TCGAGACGTCTAGACCAGCCAGGACAGAAATGCCTCGACTTCGCTGCTACCCAAGGTTGCCGGGTGACGC
ACACCGTGGAAACGGATGAAGGCACGAACCCAGTGGACATAAGCCTGTTCGGTTCGTAAGCTGTAATGCA
AGTAGCGTATGCGCTCACGCAACTGGTCCAGAACCTTGACCGAACGCAGCGGTGGTAACGGCGCAGTGGC
GGTTTTCATGGCTTGTTATGACTGTTTTTTTGGGGTACAGTCTATGCCTCGGGCATCCAAGCAGCAAGCG
CGTTACGCCGTGGGTCGATGTTTGATGTTATGGAGCAGCAACGATGTTACGCAGCAGGGCAGTCGCCCTA
AAACAAAGTTAAACATTATGAGGGAAGCGGTGATCGCCGAAGTATCGACTCAACTATCAGAGGTAGTTGG
CGTCATCGAGCGCCATCTCGAACCGACGTTGCTGGCCGTACATTTGTACGGCTCCGCAGTGGATGGCGGC
CTGAAGCCACACAGTGATATTGATTTGCTGGTTACGGTGACCGTAAGGCTTGATGAAACAACGCGGCGAG
CTTTGATCAACGACCTTTTGGAAACTTCGGCTTCCCCTGGAGAGAGCGAGATTCTCCGCGCTGTAGAAGT
CACCATTGTTGTGCACGACGACATCATTCCGTGGCGTTATCCAGCTAAGCGCGAACTGCAATTTGGAGAA
TGGCAGCGCAATGACATTCTTGCAGGTATCTTCGAGCCAGCCACGATCGACATTGATCTGGCTATCTTGC
TGACAAAAGCAAGAGAACATAGCGTTGCCTTGGTAGGTCCAGCGGCGGAGGAACTCTTTGATCCGGTTCC
TGAACAGGATCTATTTGAGGCGCTAAATGAAACCTTAACGCTATGGAACTCGCCGCCCGACTGGGCTGGC
GATGAGCGAAATGTAGTGCTTACGTTGTCCCGCATTTGGTACAGCGCAGTAACCGGCAAAATCGCGCCGA
AGGATGTCGCTGCCGACTGGGCAATGGAGCGCCTGCCGGCCCAGTATCAGCCCGTCATACTTGAAGCTAG
ACAGGCTTATCTTGGACAAGAAGAAGATCGCTTGGCCTCGCGCGCAGATCAGTTGGAAGAATTTGTCCAC
TACGTGAAAGGCGAGATCACCAAGGTAGTCGGCAAATAACCCTCGAGCCACCCATGACCAAAATCCCTTA
ACGTGAGTTACGCGTCGTTCCACTGAGCGTCAGACCCCGTAGAAAAGATCAAAGGATCTTCTTGAGATCC
TTTTTTTCTGCGCGTAATCTGCTGCTTGCAAACAAAAAAACCACCGCTACCAGCGGTGGTTTGTTTGCCG
GATCAAGAGCTACCAACTCTTTTTCCGAAGGTAACTGGCTTCAGCAGAGCGCAGATACCAAATACTGTCC
TTCTAGTGTAGCCGTAGTTAGGCCACCACTTCAAGAACTCTGTAGCACCGCCTACATACCTCGCTCTGCT
AATCCTGTTACCAGTGGCTGCTGCCAGTGGCGATAAGTCGTGTCTTACCGGGTTGGACTCAAGACGATAG
TTACCGGATAAGGCGCAGCGGTCGGGCTGAACGGGGGGTTCGTGCACACAGCCCAGCTTGGAGCGAACGA
CCTACACCGAACTGAGATACCTACAGCGTGAGCATTGAGAAAGCGCCACGCTTCCCGAAGGGAGAAAGGC
GGACAGGTATCCGGTAAGCGGCAGGGTCGGAACAGGAGAGCGCACGAGGGAGCTTCCAGGGGGAAACGCC
TGGTATCTTTATAGTCCTGTCGGGTTTCGCCACCTCTGACTTGAGCGTCGATTTTTGTGATGCTCGTCAG
GGGGGCGGAGCCTATGGAAAAACGCCAGCAACGCGGCCTTTTTACGGTTCCTGGCCTTTTGCTGGCCTTT
TGCTCACATGTTCTTTCCTGCGTTATCCCCTGATTCTGTGGATAACCGTATTACCGCCTTTGAGTGAGCT
GATACCGCTCGCCGCAGCCGAACGACCGAGCGCAGCGAGTCAGTGAGCGAGGAAGCGGAAGAGCGCCCAA
TACGCAAACCGCCTCTCCCCGCGCGTTGGCCGATTCATTAATGCAGCTGGCACGACAGGTTTCCCGACTG
GAAAGCGGGCAGTGAGCGCAACGCAATTAATACGCGTACCGCTAGCCAGGAAGAGTTTGTAGAAACGCAA
AAAGGCCATCCGTCAGGATGGCCTTCTGCTTAGTTTGATGCCTGGCAGTTTATGGCGGGCGTCCTGCCCG
CCACCCTCCGGGCCGTTGCTTCACAACGTTCAAATCCGCTCCCGGCGGATTTGTCCTACTCAGGAGAGCG
TTCACCGACAAACAACAGATAAAACGAAAGGCCCAGTCTTCCGACTGAGCCTTTCGTTTTATTTGATGCC
TGGCAGTTCCCTACTCTCGCGTTAACGCTAGCATGG
