>Addgene plasmid #48385 | pFUSB4_ACAC | addgene partial sequence | sequence record 70671 | pCR8_F1 5'-ttgatgcctggcagttccct-3'
TCACGACGTTGTAAAACGACGGCCAGTCTTAAGCGTCTCATGGCCTGACCCCGGACCAAGTGGTGGCTAT
CGCCAGCAACATTGGCGGCAAGCAAGCGCTCGAAACGGTGCAGCGGCTGTTGCCGGTGCTGTGCCAGGAC
CATGGCCTGACTCCGGACCAAGTGGTGGCTATCGCCAGCCACGATGGCGGCAAGCAAGCGCTCGAAACGG
TGCAGCGGCTGTTGCCGGTGCTGTGCCAGGACCATGGCCTGACCCCGGACCAAGTGGTGGCTATCGCCAG
CAACATTGGCGGCAAGCAAGCGCTCGAAACGGTGCAGCGGCTGTTGCCGGTGCTGTGCCAGGACCATGGC
CTGACTCCGGACCAAGTGGTGGCTATCGCCAGCCACGATGGCGGCAAGCAAGCGCTCGAAACGGTGCAGC
GGCTGTTGCCGGTGCTGTGCCAGGACCATGGCCTGACCCCGGACCAAGTGGTGGCTATCGAGACGTCTAG
ACCAGCCAGGACAGAAATGCCTCGACTTCGCTGCTACCCAAGGTTGCCGGGTGACGCACACCGTGGAAAC
GGATGAAGGCACGAACCCAGTGGACATAAGCCTGTTCGGTTCGTAAGCTGTAATGCAAGTAGCGTATGCG
CTCACGCAACTGGTCCAGAACCTTGACCGAACGCAGCGGTGGTAACGGCGCAGTGGCGGTTTTCATGGCT
TGTTATGACTGTTTTTTTGGGGTACAGTCTATGCCTCGGGCATCCAAGCAGCAAGCGCGTTACGCCGTGG
GTCGATGTTTGATGTTATGGAGCAGCAACGATGTTACGCAGCAGGGCAGTCGCCCTAAAACAAAGTTAAA
CATTATGAGGGAAGCGGTGATCGCCGAAGTATCGACTCAACTATCAGA
